Addgene plasmid #142803: TFORF1486
Purpose: Lentiviral vector for overexpressing transcription factor ORFs with unique 24-bp barcodes. Barcodes facilitate identification of transcription factors in pooled screens.
Depositing lab: Feng Zhang. Depositing organization: Broad Institute. Publication: A transcription factor atlas of directed differentiation. Joung J, Ma S, Tay T, Geiger-Schuller KR, Kirchgatterer PC, Verdine VK, Guo B, Arias-Garcia MA, Allen WE, Singh A, Kuksenko O, Abudayyeh OO, Gootenberg JS, Fu Z, Macrae RK, Buenrostro JD, Regev A, Zhang F. Cell. 2023 Jan 5;186(1):209-229.e26. doi: 10.1016/j.cell.2022.11.026. PubMed 36608654.
Backbone
  Vector backbone: pLX_TRC317
  Backbone manufacturer: Broad Institute Genetic Perturbation Platform
  Backbone size w/o insert (bp): 8264
  Vector type: Mammalian Expression, Lentiviral
  Selectable markers: Puromycin
Growth in bacteria
  Bacterial resistance: Ampicillin, 100 μg/mL
  Growth temperature: 37°C
  Growth strain: NEB Stable
  Copy number: High Copy
Gene/Insert
  Gene/Insert name: NANOG
  Species: H. sapiens (human)
  Insert size (bp): 971
  Entrez Gene: NANOG
  Promoter: EF1a
  Cloning method: Unknown
  Sequencing primers: 5′ GGGTGGAGACTGAAGTTAGGCCAG; 3′ CACATAGCGTAAAAGGAGCAACATAG
Terms and licenses: Academic/Nonprofit Terms; Industry Terms: Not Available to Industry
Depositor comments: NM_001297698,ENST00000526286 . The transcription factor ORF portion of this plasmid was synthesized by Genewiz. Please test multiple small colonies in case of plasmid recombination. To make this collection available in a timely manner, a portion of this collection was not fully sequenced by Addgene. If an Addgene verified full plasmid sequence is not available, please contact us prior to placing an order to request the full sequence.
How to cite: TFORF1486 was a gift from Feng Zhang (Addgene plasmid # 142803 ; http://n2t.net/addgene:142803 ; RRID:Addgene_142803)
