[The description below was written by a language model from this plasmid's Addgene catalogue record and pLannotate feature annotations shown in this document.]
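Description:
TFORF1486 is a lentiviral mammalian expression plasmid built on the pLX_TRC317 backbone and carrying the human NANOG open reading frame, one member of a barcoded transcription factor ORF collection. It is propagated in E. coli through a high-copy ColE1/pUC-type origin with ampicillin resistance (AmpR), and also contains an f1 origin and residual lac/lacZα cloning-vector sequences. The sequenced record is 9,235 nt, consistent with the stated backbone plus an insert of roughly 1 kb. The depositor notes that the plasmid may recombine in bacteria, a common issue with LTR-containing vectors.

The viral portion follows a third-generation, self-inactivating design. An RSV promoter drives a truncated HIV-1 5' LTR, followed by the Ψ packaging signal with a gag fragment, the RRE for Rev-dependent nuclear export of the genomic RNA, a cPPT/CTS, and a ΔU3 3' LTR with a downstream SV40 poly(A) signal. Within the provirus there are two expression units. An SV40 early promoter/origin drives puromycin N-acetyltransferase for selection of transduced cells, and a strong constitutive EF-1α promoter drives NANOG, with a WPRE downstream to enhance transcript stability and expression. NANOG is a regulator associated with pluripotency and self-renewal of embryonic stem cells; the ORF was synthesized and corresponds to a specific annotated transcript isoform. The catalogue describes a unique 24-bp barcode linked to each ORF; it is not annotated in the feature table, although the short region between the ORF and the WPRE, where a U6 promoter fragment is annotated, is a plausible location. The barcode allows the transcription factor to be identified by sequencing in pooled overexpression screens, such as those probing directed differentiation.
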