Features (pLannotate 1.2.2; 31 found; start..end, strand, type, name):
      5..231     +  promoter       RSV promoter: Rous sarcoma virus enhancer/promoter
    232..412     +  LTR            5' LTR (truncated): truncated 5' long terminal repeat (LTR) from HIV-1
    459..584     +  misc_feature   HIV-1 Ψ: packaging signal of human immunodeficiency virus type 1
    568..931     +  CDS            HIV-1 gag (fragment): gag protein from human immunodeficiency virus 1; gag
   1077..1310    +  misc_feature   RRE: The Rev response element (RRE) of HIV-1 allows for Rev-dependent mRNA export from the nucleus to the cytoplasm.
   1687..1713    +  CDS            Rev (fragment): human immunodeficiency virus 1 (HIV-1) Rev protein; rev; enhances nuclear export of unspliced and incompletely spliced viral mRNAs
   1720..1743    +  promoter       SV40 promoter (fragment): SV40 early promoter
   1744..1815    +  promoter       SV40 promoter (fragment): SV40 enhancer and early promoter
   1839..1974    +  rep_origin     SV40 ori: SV40 origin of replication
   2020..2616    +  CDS            PuroR (fragment): puromycin N-acetyltransferase; pac from Streptomyces; confers resistance to puromycin
   2665..2782    +  misc_feature   cPPT/CTS: central polypurine tract and central termination sequence of HIV-1
   2847..2913    +  CDS            small t antigen (fragment): SV40 (simian virus 40) small t antigen
   2920..4098    +  promoter       EF-1α promoter: strong constitutive promoter for human elongation factor EF-1α
   4115..4981    +  CDS            NANOG (fragment): NANOG_HUMAN - Experimental evidence at protein level: Swiss-Prot protein existence level 1. Transcription regulator involved in inner cell mass and embryonic stem (ES) cells proliferation and self-renewal. Imposes pluripotency on ES cells and prevents their differentiation towards extraembryonic endoderm and trophectoderm lineages. Blocks bone morphogenetic protein-induced mesoderm differentiation of ES cells by physically interacting with SMAD1 and interfering with the recruitment of coactivators to the active SMAD transcriptional complexes. Acts as a transcriptional activator or repressor. B
   4997..5050    +  promoter       U6 promoter (fragment): RNA polymerase III promoter for human U6 snRNA
   5092..5680    +  misc_feature   WPRE: woodchuck hepatitis virus posttranscriptional regulatory element
   5731..5750    +  misc_feature   cPPT/CTS (fragment): central polypurine tract and central termination sequence of HIV-1
   5752..5985    +  LTR            3' LTR (ΔU3): self-inactivating 3' long terminal repeat (LTR) from HIV-1
   6063..6184    +  polyA_signal   SV40 poly(A) signal: SV40 polyadenylation signal
   6224..6359    +  rep_origin     SV40 ori: SV40 origin of replication
   6380..6398    -  promoter       T7 promoter: promoter for bacteriophage T7 RNA polymerase
   6406..6561    +  CDS            lacZα (fragment): LacZα fragment of β-galactosidase; lacZ fragment
   6566..6994    +  rep_origin     f1 ori (sequence partly withheld): f1 bacteriophage origin of replication; arrow indicates direction of (+) strand synthesis
   7047..7151    +  promoter       AmpR promoter: bla
   7152..8012    +  CDS            AmpR: β-lactamase; bla; confers resistance to ampicillin, carbenicillin, and related antibiotics
   8183..8771    +  rep_origin     ori: high-copy-number ColE1/pMB1/pBR322/pUC origin of replication
   8954..9046    +  CDS            lacI (fragment): lac repressor; lacI; The lac repressor binds to the lac operator to inhibit transcription in E. coli. This inhibition can be relieved by adding lactose or isopropyl-β-D-thiogalactopyranoside (IPTG).
   9059..9080    +  protein_bind   CAP binding site: CAP binding activates transcription in the presence of cAMP. E. coli catabolite activator protein
   9095..9125    +  promoter       lac promoter: promoter for the E. coli lac operon
   9133..9149    +  protein_bind   lac operator: The lac repressor binds to the lac operator to inhibit transcription in E. coli. This inhibition can be relieved by adding lactose or isopropyl-β-D-thiogalactopyranoside (IPTG). lac repressor encoded by lacI
   9194..9212    +  promoter       T3 promoter: promoter for bacteriophage T3 RNA polymerase
>Addgene plasmid #142803 | TFORF1486 | addgene full sequence | sequence record 391469 | Addgene NGS Result
TTAATGTAGTCTTATGCAATACTCTTGTAGTCTTGCAACATGGTAACGATGAGTTAGCAACATGCCTTAC
AAGGAGAGAAAAAGCACCGTGCATGCCGATTGGTGGAAGTAAGGTGGTACGATCGTGCCTTATTAGGAAG
GCAACAGACGGGTCTGACATGGATTGGACGAACCACTGAATTGCCGCATTGCAGAGATATTGTATTTAAG
TGCCTAGCTCGATACATAAACGGGTCTCTCTGGTTAGACCAGATCTGAGCCTGGGAGCTCTCTGGCTAAC
TAGGGAACCCACTGCTTAAGCCTCAATAAAGCTTGCCTTGAGTGCTTCAAGTAGTGTGTGCCCGTCTGTT
GTGTGACTCTGGTAACTAGAGATCCCTCAGACCCTTTTAGTCAGTGTGGAAAATCTCTAGCAGTGGCGCC
CGAACAGGGACTTGAAAGCGAAAGGGAAACCAGAGGAGCTCTCTCGACGCAGGACTCGGCTTGCTGAAGC
GCGCACGGCAAGAGGCGAGGGGCGGCGACTGGTGAGTACGCCAAAAATTTTGACTAGCGGAGGCTAGAAG
GAGAGAGATGGGTGCGAGAGCGTCAGTATTAAGCGGGGGAGAATTAGATCGCGATGGGAAAAAATTCGGT
TAAGGCCAGGGGGAAAGAAAAAATATAAATTAAAACATATAGTATGGGCAAGCAGGGAGCTAGAACGATT
CGCAGTTAATCCTGGCCTGTTAGAAACATCAGAAGGCTGTAGACAAATACTGGGACAGCTACAACCATCC
CTTCAGACAGGATCAGAAGAACTTAGATCATTATATAATACAGTAGCAACCCTCTATTGTGTGCATCAAA
GGATAGAGATAAAAGACACCAAGGAAGCTTTAGACAAGATAGAGGAAGAGCAAAACAAAAGTAAGACCAC
CGCACAGCAAGCGGCCGCTGATCTTCAGACCTGGAGGAGGAGATATGAGGGACAATTGGAGAAGTGAATT
ATATAAATATAAAGTAGTAAAAATTGAACCATTAGGAGTAGCACCCACCAAGGCAAAGAGAAGAGTGGTG
CAGAGAGAAAAAAGAGCAGTGGGAATAGGAGCTTTGTTCCTTGGGTTCTTGGGAGCAGCAGGAAGCACTA
TGGGCGCAGCGTCAATGACGCTGACGGTACAGGCCAGACAATTATTGTCTGGTATAGTGCAGCAGCAGAA
CAATTTGCTGAGGGCTATTGAGGCGCAACAGCATCTGTTGCAACTCACAGTCTGGGGCATCAAGCAGCTC
CAGGCAAGAATCCTGGCTGTGGAAAGATACCTAAAGGATCAACAGCTCCTGGGGATTTGGGGTTGCTCTG
GAAAACTCATTTGCACCACTGCTGTGCCTTGGAATGCTAGTTGGAGTAATAAATCTCTGGAACAGATTTG
GAATCACACGACCTGGATGGAGTGGGACAGAGAAATTAACAATTACACAAGCTTAATACACTCCTTAATT
GAAGAATCGCAAAACCAGCAAGAAAAGAATGAACAAGAATTATTGGAATTAGATAAATGGGCAAGTTTGT
GGAATTGGTTTAACATAACAAATTGGCTGTGGTATATAAAATTATTCATAATGATAGTAGGAGGCTTGGT
AGGTTTAAGAATAGTTTTTGCTGTACTTTCTATAGTGAATAGAGTTAGGCAGGGATATTCACCATTATCG
TTTCAGACCCACCTCCCAACCCCGAGGGGACCCATGCATTGCATCTCAATTAGTCAGCAACCAGGTGTGG
AAAGTCCCCAGGCTCCCCAGCAGGCAGAAGTATGCAAAGCATGCGTCTCAATTAGTCAGCAACCATAGTC
CCGCCCCTAACTCCGCCCATCCCGCCCCTAACTCCGCCCAGTTCCGCCCATTCTCCGCCCCATGGCTGAC
TAATTTTTTTTATTTATGCAGAGGCCGAGGCCGCCTCGGCCTCTGAGCTATTCCAGAAGTAGTGAGGAGG
CTTTTTTGGAGGCCTAGGCTTTTGCAAAAAGCTTTCTAGAGGTACCACCGGAGCTTACCATGACCGAGTA
CAAGCCCACGGTGCGCCTCGCCACCCGCGACGACGTCCCCAGGGCCGTACGCACCCTCGCCGCCGCGTTC
GCCGACTACCCCGCCACGCGCCACACCGTCGATCCGGACCGCCACATCGAGCGGGTCACCGAGCTGCAAG
AACTCTTCCTCACGCGCGTCGGGCTCGACATCGGCAAGGTGTGGGTCGCGGACGACGGCGCCGCCGTGGC
GGTCTGGACCACGCCGGAGAGCGTCGAAGCGGGGGCGGTGTTCGCCGAGATCGGCCCGCGCATGGCCGAG
TTGAGCGGTTCCCGGCTGGCCGCGCAGCAACAGATGGAAGGCCTCCTGGCGCCGCACCGGCCCAAGGAGC
CCGCGTGGTTCCTGGCCACCGTCGGCGTCTCGCCCGACCACCAGGGCAAGGGTCTGGGCAGCGCCGTCGT
GCTCCCCGGAGTGGAGGCGGCCGAGCGCGCCGGGGTGCCCGCCTTCCTGGAGACCTCCGCGCCCCGCAAC
CTCCCCTTCTACGAGCGGCTCGGCTTCACCGTCACCGCCGACGTCGAGGTGCCCGAAGGACCGCGCACCT
GGTGCATGACCCGCAAGCCCGGTGCCAGTTAACGAATTCTAGATCTTGAGACAAATGGCAGTATTCATCC
ACAATTTTAAAAGAAAAGGGGGGATTGGGGGGTACAGTGCAGGGGAAAGAATAGTAGACATAATAGCAAC
AGACATACAAACTAAAGAATTACAAAAACAAATTACAAAAATTCAAAATTTTCGGGTTTATTACAGGGAC
AGCAGAGATCCACTTTGGCGCCGGCTCGAGGCCTGCAGGTGCAAAGATGGATAAAGTTTTAAACAGAGAG
GAATCTTTGCAGCTAATGGACCTTCTAGGTCTTGAAAGGAGTGGGAATTGGCTCCGGTGCCCGTCAGTGG
GCAGAGCGCACATCGCCCACAGTCCCCGAGAAGTTGGGGGGAGGGGTCGGCAATTGAACCGGTGCCTAGA
GAAGGTGGCGCGGGGTAAACTGGGAAAGTGATGTCGTGTACTGGCTCCGCCTTTTTCCCGAGGGTGGGGG
AGAACCGTATATAAGTGCAGTAGTCGCCGTGAACGTTCTTTTTCGCAACGGGTTTGCCGCCAGAACACAG
GTAAGTGCCGTGTGTGGTTCCCGCGGGCCTGGCCTCTTTACGGGTTATGGCCCTTGCGTGCCTTGAATTA
CTTCCACCTGGCTGCAGTACGTGATTCTTGATCCCGAGCTTCGGGTTGGAAGTGGGTGGGAGAGTTCGAG
GCCTTGCGCTTAAGGAGCCCCTTCGCCTCGTGCTTGAGTTGAGGCCTGGCCTGGGCGCTGGGGCCGCCGC
GTGCGAATCTGGTGGCACCTTCGCGCCTGTCTCGCTGCTTTCGATAAGTCTCTAGCCATTTAAAATTTTT
GATGACCTGCTGCGACGCTTTTTTTCTGGCAAGATAGTCTTGTAAATGCGGGCCAAGATCTGCACACTGG
TATTTCGGTTTTTGGGGCCGCGGGCGGCGACGGGGCCCGTGCGTCCCAGCGCACATGTTCGGCGAGGCGG
GGCCTGCGAGCGCGGCCACCGAGAATCGGACGGGGGTAGTCTCAAGCTGGCCGGCCTGCTCTGGTGCCTG
GCCTCGCGCCGCCGTGTATCGCCCCGCCCTGGGCGGCAAGGCTGGCCCGGTCGGCACCAGTTGCGTGAGC
GGAAAGATGGCCGCTTCCCGGCCCTGCTGCAGGGAGCTCAAAATGGAGGACGCGGCGCTCGGGAGAGCGG
GCGGGTGAGTCACCCACACAAAGGAAAAGGGCCTTTCCGTCCTCAGCCGTCGCTTCATGTGACTCCACGG
AGTACCGGGCGCCGTCCAGGCACCTCGATTAGTTCTCGAGCTTTTGGAGTACGTCGTCTTTAGGTTGGGG
GGAGGGGTTTTATGCGATGGAGTTTCCCCACACTGAGTGGGTGGAGACTGAAGTTAGGCCAGCTTGGCAC
TTGATGTAATTCTCCTTGGAATTTGCCCTTTTTGAGTTTGGATCTTGGTTCATTCTCAAGCCTCAGACAG
TGGTTCAAAGTTTTTTTCTTCCATTTCAGGTGTCGTGAGGCTAGCACCGCCACCATGAGTGTGGATCCAG
CTTGTCCCCAAAGCTTGCCTTGCTTTGAAGCATCCGACTGTAAAGAATCTTCACCTATGCCTGTGATTTG
TGGGCCTGAAGAAAACTATCCATCCTTGCAAATGTCTTCTGCTGAGATGCCTCACACGGAGACTGTCTCT
CCTCTTCCTTCCTCCATGGATCTGCTTATTCAGGACAGCCCTGATTCTTCCACCAGTCCCAAAGGCAAAC
AACCCACTTCTGCAGAGAAGAGTGTCGCAAAAAAGGAAGACAAGGTCCCGGTCAAGAAACAGAAGACCAG
AACTGTGTTCTCTTCCACCCAGCTGTGTGTACTCAATGATAGATTTCAGAGACAGAAATACCTCAGCCTC
CAGCAGATGCAAGAACTCTCCAACATCCTGAACCTCAGCTACAAACAGGTGAAGACCTGGTTCCAGAACC
AGAGAATGAAATCTAAGAGGTGGCAGAAAAACAACTGGCCGAAGAATAGCAATGGTGTGACGCAGGGATG
CCTGGTGAACCCGACTGGGAACCTTCCAATGTGGAGCAACCAGACCTGGAACAATTCAACCTGGAGCAAC
CAGACCCAGAACATCCAGTCCTGGAGCAACCACTCCTGGAACACTCAGACCTGGTGCACCCAATCCTGGA
ACAATCAGGCCTGGAACAGTCCCTTCTATAACTGTGGAGAGGAATCTCTGCAGTCCTGCATGCAGTTCCA
GCCAAATTCTCCTGCCAGTGACTTGGAGGCTGCCTTGGAAGCTGCTGGGGAAGGCCTTAATGTAATACAG
CAGACCACTAGGTATTTTAGTACTCCACAAACCATGGATTTATTCCTAAACTACTCCATGAACATGCAAC
CTGAAGACGTGTAGTAATGAACTAGTCCGTAACTTGAAAGTATTTCGATTTCTTGGCTTTATATATCTTG
TGGAAAGGACGATCGAACATCGAGACGATAACAACCACGCGTTAAGTCGACAATCAACCTCTGGATTACA
AAATTTGTGAAAGATTGACTGGTATTCTTAACTATGTTGCTCCTTTTACGCTATGTGGATACGCTGCTTT
AATGCCTTTGTATCATGCTATTGCTTCCCGTATGGCTTTCATTTTCTCCTCCTTGTATAAATCCTGGTTG
CTGTCTCTTTATGAGGAGTTGTGGCCCGTTGTCAGGCAACGTGGCGTGGTGTGCACTGTGTTTGCTGACG
CAACCCCCACTGGTTGGGGCATTGCCACCACCTGTCAGCTCCTTTCCGGGACTTTCGCTTTCCCCCTCCC
TATTGCCACGGCGGAACTCATCGCCGCCTGCCTTGCCCGCTGCTGGACAGGGGCTCGGCTGTTGGGCACT
GACAATTCCGTGGTGTTGTCGGGGAAATCATCGTCCTTTCCTTGGCTGCTCGCCTGTGTTGCCACCTGGA
TTCTGCGCGGGACGTCCTTCTGCTACGTCCCTTCGGCCCTCAATCCAGCGGACCTTCCTTCCCGCGGCCT
GCTGCCGGCTCTGCGGCCTCTTCCGCGTCTTCGCCTTCGCCCTCAGACGAGTCGGATCTCCCTTTGGGCC
GCCTCCCCGCGTCGACTTTAAGACCAATGACTTACAAGGCAGCTGTAGATCTTAGCCACTTTTTAAAAGA
AAAGGGGGGACTGGAAGGGCTAATTCACTCCCAACGAAGACAAGATCTGCTTTTTGCTTGTACTGGGTCT
CTCTGGTTAGACCAGATCTGAGCCTGGGAGCTCTCTGGCTAACTAGGGAACCCACTGCTTAAGCCTCAAT
AAAGCTTGCCTTGAGTGCTTCAAGTAGTGTGTGCCCGTCTGTTGTGTGACTCTGGTAACTAGAGATCCCT
CAGACCCTTTTAGTCAGTGTGGAAAATCTCTAGCAGTACGTATAGTAGTTCATGTCATCTTATTATTCAG
TATTTATAACTTGCAAAGAAATGAATATCAGAGAGTGAGAGGAACTTGTTTATTGCAGCTTATAATGGTT
ACAAATAAAGCAATAGCATCACAAATTTCACAAATAAAGCATTTTTTTCACTGCATTCTAGTTGTGGTTT
GTCCAAACTCATCAATGTATCTTATCATGTCTGGCTCTAGCTATCCCGCCCCTAACTCCGCCCATCCCGC
CCCTAACTCCGCCCAGTTCCGCCCATTCTCCGCCCCATGGCTGACTAATTTTTTTTATTTATGCAGAGGC
CGAGGCCGCCTCGGCCTCTGAGCTATTCCAGAAGTAGTGAGGAGGCTTTTTTGGAGGCCTAGGGACGTAC
CCAATTCGCCCTATAGTGAGTCGTATTACGCGCGCTCACTGGCCGTCGTTTTACAACGTCGTGACTGGGA
AAACCCTGGCGTTACCCAACTTAATCGCCTTGCAGCACATCCCCCTTTCGCCAGCTGGCGTAATAGCGAA
GAGGCCCGCACCGATCGCCCTTCCCAACAGTTGCGCAGCCTGAATGGCGAATGGG
[124 nt withheld, positions 6566-6689]
C
[91 nt withheld, positions 6691-6781]
A
[49 nt withheld, positions 6783-6831]
CCTTTGACGTTGGAGTCCACGTTCTTT
[37 nt withheld, positions 6859-6895]
ACCCTATCTCGGTCTATTCTTTTGATTTATAAGGGATTTTGCCGATTTCGGCCTATTGGTTAAAAAATGA
GCTGATTTAACAAAAATTTAACGCGAATTTTAACAAAATATTAACGCTTACAATTTAGGTGGCACTTTTC
GGGGAAATGTGCGCGGAACCCCTATTTGTTTATTTTTCTAAATACATTCAAATATGTATCCGCTCATGAG
ACAATAACCCTGATAAATGCTTCAATAATATTGAAAAAGGAAGAGTATGAGTATTCAACATTTCCGTGTC
GCCCTTATTCCCTTTTTTGCGGCATTTTGCCTTCCTGTTTTTGCTCACCCAGAAACGCTGGTGAAAGTAA
AAGATGCTGAAGATCAGTTGGGTGCACGAGTGGGTTACATCGAACTGGATCTCAACAGCGGTAAGATCCT
TGAGAGTTTTCGCCCCGAAGAACGTTTTCCAATGATGAGCACTTTTAAAGTTCTGCTATGTGGCGCGGTA
TTATCCCGTATTGACGCCGGGCAAGAGCAACTCGGTCGCCGCATACACTATTCTCAGAATGACTTGGTTG
AGTACTCACCAGTCACAGAAAAGCATCTTACGGATGGCATGACAGTAAGAGAATTATGCAGTGCTGCCAT
AACCATGAGTGATAACACTGCGGCCAACTTACTTCTGACAACGATCGGAGGACCGAAGGAGCTAACCGCT
TTTTTGCACAACATGGGGGATCATGTAACTCGCCTTGATCGTTGGGAACCGGAGCTGAATGAAGCCATAC
CAAACGACGAGCGTGACACCACGATGCCTGTAGCAATGGCAACAACGTTGCGCAAACTATTAACTGGCGA
ACTACTTACTCTAGCTTCCCGGCAACAATTAATAGACTGGATGGAGGCGGATAAAGTTGCAGGACCACTT
CTGCGCTCGGCCCTTCCGGCTGGCTGGTTTATTGCTGATAAATCTGGAGCCGGTGAGCGTGGGTCTCGCG
GTATCATTGCAGCACTGGGGCCAGATGGTAAGCCCTCCCGTATCGTAGTTATCTACACGACGGGGAGTCA
GGCAACTATGGATGAACGAAATAGACAGATCGCTGAGATAGGTGCCTCACTGATTAAGCATTGGTAACTG
TCAGACCAAGTTTACTCATATATACTTTAGATTGATTTAAAACTTCATTTTTAATTTAAAAGGATCTAGG
TGAAGATCCTTTTTGATAATCTCATGACCAAAATCCCTTAACGTGAGTTTTCGTTCCACTGAGCGTCAGA
CCCCGTAGAAAAGATCAAAGGATCTTCTTGAGATCCTTTTTTTCTGCGCGTAATCTGCTGCTTGCAAACA
AAAAAACCACCGCTACCAGCGGTGGTTTGTTTGCCGGATCAAGAGCTACCAACTCTTTTTCCGAAGGTAA
CTGGCTTCAGCAGAGCGCAGATACCAAATACTGTTCTTCTAGTGTAGCCGTAGTTAGGCCACCACTTCAA
GAACTCTGTAGCACCGCCTACATACCTCGCTCTGCTAATCCTGTTACCAGTGGCTGCTGCCAGTGGCGAT
AAGTCGTGTCTTACCGGGTTGGACTCAAGACGATAGTTACCGGATAAGGCGCAGCGGTCGGGCTGAACGG
GGGGTTCGTGCACACAGCCCAGCTTGGAGCGAACGACCTACACCGAACTGAGATACCTACAGCGTGAGCT
ATGAGAAAGCGCCACGCTTCCCGAAGGGAGAAAGGCGGACAGGTATCCGGTAAGCGGCAGGGTCGGAACA
GGAGAGCGCACGAGGGAGCTTCCAGGGGGAAACGCCTGGTATCTTTATAGTCCTGTCGGGTTTCGCCACC
TCTGACTTGAGCGTCGATTTTTGTGATGCTCGTCAGGGGGGCGGAGCCTATGGAAAAACGCCAGCAACGC
GGCCTTTTTACGGTTCCTGGCCTTTTGCTGGCCTTTTGCTCACATGTTCTTTCCTGCGTTATCCCCTGAT
TCTGTGGATAACCGTATTACCGCCTTTGAGTGAGCTGATACCGCTCGCCGCAGCCGAACGACCGAGCGCA
GCGAGTCAGTGAGCGAGGAAGCGGAAGAGCGCCCAATACGCAAACCGCCTCTCCCCGCGCGTTGGCCGAT
TCATTAATGCAGCTGGCACGACAGGTTTCCCGACTGGAAAGCGGGCAGTGAGCGCAACGCAATTAATGTG
AGTTAGCTCACTCATTAGGCACCCCAGGCTTTACACTTTATGCTTCCGGCTCGTATGTTGTGTGGAATTG
TGAGCGGATAACAATTTCACACAGGAAACAGCTATGACCATGATTACGCCAAGCGCGCAATTAACCCTCA
CTAAAGGGAACAAAAGCTGGAGCTGCAAGC
