>Addgene plasmid #142803 | TFORF1486 | depositor partial sequence | sequence record 280547 | Insert
ACCGCCACCATGAGTGTGGATCCAGCTTGTCCCCAAAGCTTGCCTTGCTTTGAAGCATCCGACTGTAAAG
AATCTTCACCTATGCCTGTGATTTGTGGGCCTGAAGAAAACTATCCATCCTTGCAAATGTCTTCTGCTGA
GATGCCTCACACGGAGACTGTCTCTCCTCTTCCTTCCTCCATGGATCTGCTTATTCAGGACAGCCCTGAT
TCTTCCACCAGTCCCAAAGGCAAACAACCCACTTCTGCAGAGAAGAGTGTCGCAAAAAAGGAAGACAAGG
TCCCGGTCAAGAAACAGAAGACCAGAACTGTGTTCTCTTCCACCCAGCTGTGTGTACTCAATGATAGATT
TCAGAGACAGAAATACCTCAGCCTCCAGCAGATGCAAGAACTCTCCAACATCCTGAACCTCAGCTACAAA
CAGGTGAAGACCTGGTTCCAGAACCAGAGAATGAAATCTAAGAGGTGGCAGAAAAACAACTGGCCGAAGA
ATAGCAATGGTGTGACGCAGGGATGCCTGGTGAACCCGACTGGGAACCTTCCAATGTGGAGCAACCAGAC
CTGGAACAATTCAACCTGGAGCAACCAGACCCAGAACATCCAGTCCTGGAGCAACCACTCCTGGAACACT
CAGACCTGGTGCACCCAATCCTGGAACAATCAGGCCTGGAACAGTCCCTTCTATAACTGTGGAGAGGAAT
CTCTGCAGTCCTGCATGCAGTTCCAGCCAAATTCTCCTGCCAGTGACTTGGAGGCTGCCTTGGAAGCTGC
TGGGGAAGGCCTTAATGTAATACAGCAGACCACTAGGTATTTTAGTACTCCACAAACCATGGATTTATTC
CTAAACTACTCCATGAACATGCAACCTGAAGACGTGTAGTAATGAACTAGTCCGTAACTTGAAAGTATTT
CGATTTCTTGGCTTTATATATCTTGTGGAAAGGACGATCGAACATCGAGACGATAACAACC
