>Addgene plasmid #142803 | TFORF1486 | depositor partial sequence | sequence record 280548 | Barcode
TCGAACATCGAGACGATAACAACC
